Addgene plasmid #20959: PB-TET-MKOS
Purpose: piggyBac vector with tet inducible cMyc, KLF4, Oct4, Sox2 for creation of induced pluripotent stem cells
Depositing lab: Andras Nagy. Depositing organization: Sinai Health System. Publication: piggyBac transposition reprograms fibroblasts to induced pluripotent stem cells. Woltjen K, Michael IP, Mohseni P, Desai R, Mileikovsky M, Hämäläinen R, Cowling R, Wang W, Liu P, Gertsenstein M, Kaji K, Sung HK, Nagy A. Nature. 2009 Apr 9;458(7239):766-70. doi: 10.1038/nature07863 PubMed 19252478.
Backbone
  Vector backbone: PB-TET
  Backbone size w/o insert (bp): 9186
  Vector type: Mammalian Expression ; piggyBac
  Selectable markers: Neomycin (select with G418)
Growth in bacteria
  Bacterial resistance: Ampicillin, 100 μg/mL
  Growth temperature: 37°C
  Growth strain: DH5alpha
  Copy number: High Copy
Gene/Insert
  Gene/Insert name: cMyc, KLF4, Oct4, Sox2
  Species: M. musculus (mouse)
  Insert size (bp): 5046
  Entrez Gene: Myc (a.k.a. Myc2, Niard, Nird, bHLHe39); Klf4 (a.k.a. EZF, Gklf, Zie); Pou5f1 (a.k.a. NF-A3, Oct-3, Oct-3/4, Oct-4, Oct3, Oct3/4, Oct4, Otf-3, Otf-4, Otf3, Otf3-rs7, Otf3g, Otf4); Sox2 (a.k.a. Sox-2, lcc, ysb)
  Tag / fusion protein: IRES-bGeo (C terminal on backbone)
  Cloning method: Restriction Enzyme; 5′ cloning site attB1 (not destroyed); 3′ cloning site attB2 (not destroyed)
  Sequencing primers: 5′ M13 F, T7; 3′ M13 R, T3
Resource information
  A portion of this plasmid was derived from a plasmid made by: MKOS liked by 2A peptides obtained from Keisuke Kaji et al (Nature. 2009 Mar 1) piggyBac terminal repeats obtained from Pentao Liu at Sanger.
Terms and licenses: Academic/Nonprofit Terms; Industry Terms: Not Available to Industry
Depositor comments: Additional reference, Kaji et al Nature. 2009 Mar 1
How to cite: PB-TET-MKOS was a gift from Andras Nagy (Addgene plasmid # 20959 ; http://n2t.net/addgene:20959 ; RRID:Addgene_20959)
