[The description below was written by a language model from this plasmid's Addgene catalogue record and pLannotate feature annotations shown in this document.]
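Description:
PB-TET-MKOS is a piggyBac transposon plasmid for doxycycline-inducible expression of the four mouse reprogramming factors c-Myc, Klf4, Oct4 (Pou5f1) and Sox2 in mammalian cells. It is built on the PB-TET backbone, a pBluescript-type plasmid carrying a high-copy ColE1/pUC origin, an f1 origin and an ampicillin resistance gene for propagation in E. coli, with T7 and T3 promoters at the edges of the bacterial portion. The piggyBac terminal repeats named in the catalogue entry are not annotated as such in the feature table. A short baculovirus FP25 fragment lying between the cassette and the T3 promoter may mark piggyBac-associated flanking sequence, but the record does not confirm this.

The payload is driven by a tetracycline-responsive promoter, made up of an array of tet operator repeats followed by a minimal promoter, so transcription requires a tet transactivator supplied separately. Downstream, between intact attB1 and attB2 Gateway sites, sits a single open reading frame in the order Myc, Klf4, Oct4, Sox2. The factors are linked by 2A peptides according to the depositor. Only the F2A between Myc and Klf4 is annotated, although short unannotated gaps separate the later coding regions. Ribosomal skipping at the 2A sites yields separate proteins from one transcript. After attB2, an EMCV IRES directs translation of βgeo, a lacZ–neomycin phosphotransferase fusion, which is followed by a bGH polyadenylation signal. As a result, induced cells can be stained for β-galactosidase and selected with G418.

When a piggyBac transposase is supplied, the cassette integrates into the genome. The construct is intended for generating induced pluripotent stem cells from fibroblasts without viral delivery. In general, piggyBac insertions can later be excised by re-expressing the transposase.
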