Features (pLannotate 1.2.2; 35 found; start..end, strand, type, name):
    101..563     +  misc_feature   IRES: internal ribosome entry site (IRES) of the encephalomyocarditis virus (EMCV)
    604..3644    +  CDS            lacZ (fragment): β-galactosidase; lacZ
   3647..3664    +  misc_feature   MCS (fragment): pBluescript multiple cloning site
   3670..4473    +  CDS            NeoR/KanR: aminoglycoside phosphotransferase from Tn5; aph(3')-II (or nptII); confers resistance to neomycin, kanamycin, and G418 (Geneticin®)
   4511..4735    +  polyA_signal   bGH poly(A) signal: bovine growth hormone polyadenylation signal
   4739..4760    +  promoter       SV40 promoter (fragment): SV40 enhancer and early promoter
   4783..4808    +  misc_feature   MCS (fragment): pBluescript multiple cloning site
   5209..5340    +  CDS            FP (fragment): FP25_NPVAC - Experimental evidence at protein level: Swiss-Prot protein existence level 1. From Autographa californica nuclear polyhedrosis virus (AcMNPV).
   5357..5375    -  promoter       T3 promoter: promoter for bacteriophage T3 RNA polymerase
   5418..5440    -  protein_bind   lac operator (fragment): The lac repressor binds to the lac operator to inhibit transcription in E. coli. This inhibition can be relieved by adding lactose or isopropyl-β-D-thiogalactopyranoside (IPTG). lac repressor encoded by lacI
   5444..5474    -  promoter       lac promoter: promoter for the E. coli lac operon
   5489..5510    -  protein_bind   CAP binding site: CAP binding activates transcription in the presence of cAMP. E. coli catabolite activator protein
   5523..5615    -  CDS            lacI (fragment): lac repressor; lacI; The lac repressor binds to the lac operator to inhibit transcription in E. coli. This inhibition can be relieved by adding lactose or isopropyl-β-D-thiogalactopyranoside (IPTG).
   5798..6386    -  rep_origin     ori: high-copy-number ColE1/pMB1/pBR322/pUC origin of replication
   6557..7417    -  CDS            AmpR: β-lactamase; bla; confers resistance to ampicillin, carbenicillin, and related antibiotics
   7418..7522    -  promoter       AmpR promoter: bla
   7575..8003    -  rep_origin     f1 ori (sequence partly withheld): f1 bacteriophage origin of replication; arrow indicates direction of (+) strand synthesis
   8008..8165    -  CDS            lacZα (fragment): LacZα fragment of β-galactosidase; lacZ fragment
   8168..8186    +  promoter       T7 promoter: promoter for bacteriophage T7 RNA polymerase
   8686..8706    +  promoter       tight TRE promoter (fragment): Tet-responsive promoter PTight, consisting of seven tet operator sequences followed by the minimal CMV promoter
   8723..8743    +  promoter       tight TRE promoter (fragment): Tet-responsive promoter PTight, consisting of seven tet operator sequences followed by the minimal CMV promoter
   8760..8780    +  promoter       tight TRE promoter (fragment): Tet-responsive promoter PTight, consisting of seven tet operator sequences followed by the minimal CMV promoter
   8797..8817    +  promoter       tight TRE promoter (fragment): Tet-responsive promoter PTight, consisting of seven tet operator sequences followed by the minimal CMV promoter
   8834..8854    +  promoter       tight TRE promoter (fragment): Tet-responsive promoter PTight, consisting of seven tet operator sequences followed by the minimal CMV promoter
   8871..8891    +  promoter       tight TRE promoter (fragment): Tet-responsive promoter PTight, consisting of seven tet operator sequences followed by the minimal CMV promoter
   8908..8928    +  promoter       tight TRE promoter (fragment): Tet-responsive promoter PTight, consisting of seven tet operator sequences followed by the minimal CMV promoter
   8945..8965    +  promoter       tight TRE promoter (fragment): Tet-responsive promoter PTight, consisting of seven tet operator sequences followed by the minimal CMV promoter
   8973..9018    +  promoter       TRE3GV promoter (fragment): 3rd-generation Tet-responsive promoter that can be activated by binding of Tet-On® 3G, optimized for retroviral and lentiviral vectors
   9090..9114    +  protein_bind   attB1: mutant version of attB; recombination site for the Gateway® BP reaction BP Clonase™
   9161..10477   +  CDS            Myc: MYC_MOUSE - Experimental evidence at protein level: Swiss-Prot protein existence level 1. Transcription factor that binds DNA in a non-specific manner, yet also specifically recognizes the core sequence 5'-CAC[GA]TG-3'. Activates the transcription of growth-related genes. Binds to the VEGFA promoter, promoting VEGFA production and subsequent sprouting angiogenesis. Regulator of somatic reprogramming, controls self-renewal of embryonic stem cells. Functions with TAF6L to activate target gene expression through RNA polymerase II pause release (PubMed:31005419). From Mus musculus (Mouse).
  10487..10552   +  CDS            F2A: 2A peptide from foot-and-mouth disease virus polyprotein Eukaryotic ribosomes fail to insert a peptide bond between the Gly and Pro residues, yielding separate polypeptides.
  10553..11956   +  CDS            Klf4: KLF4_MOUSE - Also known as Ezf, Gklf, Zie. Experimental evidence at protein level: Swiss-Prot protein existence level 1. Transcription factor; can act both as activator and as repressor. Binds the 5'-CACCC-3' core sequence. Binds to the promoter region of its own gene and can activate its own transcription. Regulates the expression of key transcription factors during embryonic development. Plays an important role in maintaining embryonic stem cells, and in preventing their differentiation. Required for establishing the barrier function of the skin and for postnatal maturation and maintenance o
  12071..13126   +  CDS            Pou5f1: PO5F1_MOUSE - Also known as Oct-3, Oct-4, Otf-3, Otf3. Experimental evidence at protein level: Swiss-Prot protein existence level 1. Transcription factor that binds to the octamer motif (5'- ATTTGCAT-3') (PubMed:1972777, PubMed:1690859, PubMed:1967980, PubMed:17525163, PubMed:23376973). Forms a trimeric complex with SOX2 or SOX15 on DNA and controls the expression of a number of genes involved in embryonic development such as YES1, FGF4, UTF1 and ZFP206 (PubMed:15863505, PubMed:17097055, PubMed:17496161, PubMed:19740739). Critical for early embryogenesis and for embryonic stem cell pluripotenc
  13196..14152   +  CDS            Sox2: SOX2_MOUSE - Also known as Sox-2. Experimental evidence at protein level: Swiss-Prot protein existence level 1. Transcription factor that forms a trimeric complex with POU5F1 (OCT3/4) on DNA and controls the expression of a number of genes involved in embryonic development such as YES1, FGF4, UTF1 and ZFP206 (PubMed:15863505, PubMed:17097055, PubMed:19740739). Binds to the proximal enhancer region of NANOG (PubMed:15863505). Critical for early embryogenesis and for embryonic stem cell pluripotency (By similarity). Downstream SRRT target that mediates the promotion of neural stem cell self-rene
  14185..14209   -  protein_bind   attB2: mutant version of attB; recombination site for the Gateway® BP reaction BP Clonase™
>Addgene plasmid #20959 | PB-TET-MKOS | addgene full sequence | sequence record 298144 | Addgene NGS Result
CCCCCCCCCCTAACGTTACTGGCCGAAGCCGCTTGGAATAAGGCCGGTGTGCGTTTGTCTATATGTTATT
TTCCACCATATTGCCGTCTTTTGGCAATGTGAGGGCCCGGAAACCTGGCCCTGTCTTCTTGACGAGCATT
CCTAGGGGTCTTTCCCCTCTCGCCAAAGGAATGCAAGGTCTGTTGAATGTCGTGAAGGAAGCAGTTCCTC
TGGAAGCTTCTTGAAGACAAACAACGTCTGTAGCGACCCTTTGCAGGCAGCGGAACCCCCCACCTGGCGA
CAGGTGCCTCTGCGGCCAAAAGCCACGTGTATAAGATACACCTGCAAAGGCGGCACAACCCCAGTGCCAC
GTTGTGAGTTGGATAGTTGTGGAAAGAGTCAAATGGCTCTCCTCAAGCGTATTCAACAAGGGGCTGAAGG
ATGCCCAGAAGGTACCCCATTGTATGGGATCTGATCTGGGGCCTCGGTGCACATGCTTTACATGTGTTTA
GTCGAGGTTAAAAAAACGTCTAGGCCCCCCGAACCACGGGGACGTGGTTTTCCTTTGAAAAACACGATGA
TAATATGGCCATGAGCTTGATGATCTGTGACATGGCGGATCCCGTCGTTTTACAACGTCGTGACTGGGAA
AACCCTGGCGTTACCCAACTTAATCGCCTTGCAGCACATCCCCCTTTCGCCAGCTGGCGTAATAGCGAAG
AGGCCCGCACCGATCGCCCTTCCCAACAGTTGCGCAGCCTGAATGGCGAATGGCGCTTTGCCTGGTTTCC
GGCACCAGAAGCGGTGCCGGAAAGCTGGCTGGAGTGCGATCTTCCTGAGGCCGATACTGTCGTCGTCCCC
TCAAACTGGCAGATGCACGGTTACGATGCGCCCATCTACACCAACGTGACCTATCCCATTACGGTCAATC
CGCCGTTTGTTCCCACGGAGAATCCGACGGGTTGTTACTCGCTCACATTTAATGTTGATGAAAGCTGGCT
ACAGGAAGGCCAGACGCGAATTATTTTTGATGGCGTTAACTCGGCGTTTCATCTGTGGTGCAACGGGCGC
TGGGTCGGTTACGGCCAGGACAGTCGTTTGCCGTCTGAATTTGACCTGAGCGCATTTTTACGCGCCGGAG
AAAACCGCCTCGCGGTGATGGTGCTGCGCTGGAGTGACGGCAGTTATCTGGAAGATCAGGATATGTGGCG
GATGAGCGGCATTTTCCGTGACGTCTCGTTGCTGCATAAACCGACTACACAAATCAGCGATTTCCATGTT
GCCACTCGCTTTAATGATGATTTCAGCCGCGCTGTACTGGAGGCTGAAGTTCAGATGTGCGGCGAGTTGC
GTGACTACCTACGGGTAACAGTTTCTTTATGGCAGGGTGAAACGCAGGTCGCCAGCGGCACCGCGCCTTT
CGGCGGTGAAATTATCGATGAGCGTGGTGGTTATGCCGATCGCGTCACACTACGTCTGAACGTCGAAAAC
CCGAAACTGTGGAGCGCCGAAATCCCGAATCTCTATCGTGCGGTGGTTGAACTGCACACCGCCGACGGCA
CGCTGATTGAAGCAGAAGCCTGCGATGTCGGTTTCCGCGAGGTGCGGATTGAAAATGGTCTGCTGCTGCT
GAACGGCAAGCCGTTGCTGATTCGAGGCGTTAACCGTCACGAGCATCATCCTCTGCATGGTCAGGTCATG
GATGAGCAGACGATGGTGCAGGATATCCTGCTGATGAAGCAGAACAACTTTAACGCCGTGCGCTGTTCGC
ATTATCCGAACCATCCGCTGTGGTACACGCTGTGCGACCGCTACGGCCTGTATGTGGTGGATGAAGCCAA
TATTGAAACCCACGGCATGGTGCCAATGAATCGTCTGACCGATGATCCGCGCTGGCTACCGGCGATGAGC
GAACGCGTAACGCGAATGGTGCAGCGCGATCGTAATCACCCGAGTGTGATCATCTGGTCGCTGGGGAATG
AATCAGGCCACGGCGCTAATCACGACGCGCTGTATCGCTGGATCAAATCTGTCGATCCTTCCCGCCCGGT
GCAGTATGAAGGCGGCGGAGCCGACACCACGGCCACCGATATTATTTGCCCGATGTACGCGCGCGTGGAT
GAAGACCAGCCCTTCCCGGCTGTGCCGAAATGGTCCATCAAAAAATGGCTTTCGCTACCTGGAGAGACGC
GCCCGCTGATCCTTTGCGAATACGCCCACGCGATGGGTAACAGTCTTGGCGGTTTCGCTAAATACTGGCA
GGCGTTTCGTCAGTATCCCCGTTTACAGGGCGGCTTCGTCTGGGACTGGGTGGATCAGTCGCTGATTAAA
TATGATGAAAACGGCAACCCGTGGTCGGCTTACGGCGGTGATTTTGGCGATACGCCGAACGATCGCCAGT
TCTGTATGAACGGTCTGGTCTTTGCCGACCGCACGCCGCATCCAGCGCTGACGGAAGCAAAACACCAGCA
GCAGTTTTTCCAGTTCCGTTTATCCGGGCAAACCATCGAAGTGACCAGCGAATACCTGTTCCGTCATAGC
GATAACGAGCTCCTGCACTGGATGGTGGCGCTGGATGGTAAGCCGCTGGCAAGCGGTGAAGTGCCTCTGG
ATGTCGCTCCACAAGGTAAACAGTTGATTGAACTGCCTGAACTACCGCAGCCGGAGAGCGCCGGGCAACT
CTGGCTCACAGTACGCGTAGTGCAACCGAACGCGACCGCATGGTCAGAAGCCGGGCACATCAGCGCCTGG
CAGCAGTGGCGTCTGGCGGAAAACCTCAGTGTGACGCTCCCCGCCGCGTCCCACGCCATCCCGCATCTGA
CCACCAGCGAAATGGATTTTTGCATCGAGCTGGGTAATAAGCGTTGGCAATTTAACCGCCAGTCAGGCTT
TCTTTCACAGATGTGGATTGGCGATAAAAAACAACTGCTGACGCCGCTGCGCGATCAGTTCACCCGTGCA
CCGCTGGATAACGACATTGGCGTAAGTGAAGCGACCCGCATTGACCCTAACGCCTGGGTCGAACGCTGGA
AGGCGGCGGGCCATTACCAGGCCGAAGCAGCGTTGTTGCAGTGCACGGCAGATACACTTGCTGATGCGGT
GCTGATTACGACCGCTCACGCGTGGCAGCATCAGGGGAAAACCTTATTTATCAGCCGGAAAACCTACCGG
ATTGATGGTAGTGGTCAAATGGCGATTACCGTTGATGTTGAAGTGGCGAGCGATACACCGCATCCGGCGC
GGATTGGCCTGAACTGCCAGCTGGCGCAGGTAGCAGAGCGGGTAAACTGGCTCGGATTAGGGCCGCAAGA
AAACTATCCCGACCGCCTTACTGCCGCCTGTTTTGACCGCTGGGATCTGCCATTGTCAGACATGTATACC
CCGTACGTCTTCCCGAGCGAAAACGGTCTGCGCTGCGGGACGCGCGAATTGAATTATGGCCCACACCAGT
GGCGCGGCGACTTCCAGTTCAACATCAGCCGCTACAGTCAACAGCAACTGATGGAAACCAGCCATCGCCA
TCTGCTGCACGCGGAAGAAGGCACATGGCTGAATATCGACGGTTTCCATATGGGGATTGGTGGCGACGAC
TCCTGGAGCCCGTCAGTATCGGCGGAATTCCAGCTGAGCGCCGGTCGCTACCATTACCAGTTGGTCTGGT
GTCAGGGGATCCCCCGGGCTGCAGCCAATATGGGATCGGCCATTGAACAAGATGGATTGCACGCAGGTTC
TCCGGCCGCTTGGGTGGAGAGGCTATTCGGCTATGACTGGGCACAACAGACAATCGGCTGCTCTGATGCC
GCCGTGTTCCGGCTGTCAGCGCAGGGGCGCCCGGTTCTTTTTGTCAAGACCGACCTGTCCGGTGCCCTGA
ATGAACTGCAGGACGAGGCAGCGCGGCTATCGTGGCTGGCCACGACGGGCGTTCCTTGCGCAGCTGTGCT
CGACGTTGTCACTGAAGCGGGAAGGGACTGGCTGCTATTGGGCGAAGTGCCGGGGCAGGATCTCCTGTCA
TCTCACCTTGCTCCTGCCGAGAAAGTATCCATCATGGCTGATGCAATGCGGCGGCTGCATACGCTTGATC
CGGCTACCTGCCCATTCGACCACCAAGCGAAACATCGCATCGAGCGAGCACGTACTCGGATGGAAGCCGG
TCTTGTCGATCAGGATGATCTGGACGAAGAGCATCAGGGGCTCGCGCCAGCCGAACTGTTCGCCAGGCTC
AAGGCGCGCATGCCCGACGGCGAGGATCTCGTCGTGACCCATGGCGATGCCTGCTTGCCGAATATCATGG
TGGAAAATGGCCGCTTTTCTGGATTCATCGACTGTGGCCGGCTGGGTGTGGCGGACCGCTATCAGGACAT
AGCGTTGGCTACCCGTGATATTGCTGAAGAGCTTGGCGGCGAATGGGCTGACCGCTTCCTCGTGCTTTAC
GGTATCGCCGCTCCCGATTCGCAGCGCATCGCCTTCTATCGCCTTCTTGACGAGTTCTTCTGAGGGGATC
AATTCTCTAGAGCTCGCTGATCAGCCTCGACTGTGCCTTCTAGTTGCCAGCCATCTGTTGTTTGCCCCTC
CCCCGTGCCTTCCTTGACCCTGGAAGGTGCCACTCCCACTGTCCTTTCCTAATAAAATGAGGAAATTGCA
TCGCATTGTCTGAGTAGGTGTCATTCTATTCTGGGGGGTGGGGTGGGGCAGGACAGCAAGGGGGAGGATT
GGGAAGACAATAGCAGGCATGCTGGGGATGCGGTGGGCTCTATGGCTTCTGAGGCGGAAAGAACCAGCTG
GGGCTCGATCCTCTAGAGTCGAGGGCTGCAGGAATTCGATATCAAGCTCTAGCCAACAAGCTCGTCATCG
CTTTGCAGAAGAGCAGAGAGGATATGCTCATCGTCTAAAGAACTACCCATTTTATTATATATTAGTCACG
ATATCTATAACAAGAAAATATATATATAATAAGTTATCACGTAAGTAGAACATGAAATAACAATATAATT
ATCGTATGAGTTAAATCTTAAAAGTCACGTAAAAGATAATCATGCGTCATTTTGACTCACGCGGTCGTTA
TAGTTCAAAATCAGTGACACTTACCGCATTGACAAGCACGCCTCACGGGAGCTCCAAGCGGCGACTGAGA
TGTCCTAAATGCACAGCGACGGATTCGCGCTATTTAGAAAGAGAGAGCAATATTTCAAGAATGCATGCGT
CAATTTTACGCAGACTATCTTTCTAGGGTTAAAAAAGATTTGCGCTTTACTCGACCTAAACTTTAAACAC
GTCATAGAATCTTCGTTTGACAAAAACCACATTGTGGCCAAGCTGTGTGACGCGACGCGCGCTAAAGAAT
GGCAAACCAAGTCGCGCGAGGTACCAGCTTTTGTTCCCTTTAGTGAGGGTTAATTTCGAGCTTGGCGTAA
TCATGGTCATAGCTGTTTCCTGTGTGAAATTGTTATCCGCTCACAATTCCACACAACATACGAGCCGGAA
GCATAAAGTGTAAAGCCTGGGGTGCCTAATGAGTGAGCTAACTCACATTAATTGCGTTGCGCTCACTGCC
CGCTTTCCAGTCGGGAAACCTGTCGTGCCAGCTGCATTAATGAATCGGCCAACGCGCGGGGAGAGGCGGT
TTGCGTATTGGGCGCTCTTCCGCTTCCTCGCTCACTGACTCGCTGCGCTCGGTCGTTCGGCTGCGGCGAG
CGGTATCAGCTCACTCAAAGGCGGTAATACGGTTATCCACAGAATCAGGGGATAACGCAGGAAAGAACAT
GTGAGCAAAAGGCCAGCAAAAGGCCAGGAACCGTAAAAAGGCCGCGTTGCTGGCGTTTTTCCATAGGCTC
CGCCCCCCTGACGAGCATCACAAAAATCGACGCTCAAGTCAGAGGTGGCGAAACCCGACAGGACTATAAA
GATACCAGGCGTTTCCCCCTGGAAGCTCCCTCGTGCGCTCTCCTGTTCCGACCCTGCCGCTTACCGGATA
CCTGTCCGCCTTTCTCCCTTCGGGAAGCGTGGCGCTTTCTCATAGCTCACGCTGTAGGTATCTCAGTTCG
GTGTAGGTCGTTCGCTCCAAGCTGGGCTGTGTGCACGAACCCCCCGTTCAGCCCGACCGCTGCGCCTTAT
CCGGTAACTATCGTCTTGAGTCCAACCCGGTAAGACACGACTTATCGCCACTGGCAGCAGCCACTGGTAA
CAGGATTAGCAGAGCGAGGTATGTAGGCGGTGCTACAGAGTTCTTGAAGTGGTGGCCTAACTACGGCTAC
ACTAGAAGAACAGTATTTGGTATCTGCGCTCTGCTGAAGCCAGTTACCTTCGGAAAAAGAGTTGGTAGCT
CTTGATCCGGCAAACAAACCACCGCTGGTAGCGGTGGTTTTTTTGTTTGCAAGCAGCAGATTACGCGCAG
AAAAAAAGGATCTCAAGAAGATCCTTTGATCTTTTCTACGGGGTCTGACGCTCAGTGGAACGAAAACTCA
CGTTAAGGGATTTTGGTCATGAGATTATCAAAAAGGATCTTCACCTAGATCCTTTTAAATTAAAAATGAA
GTTTTAAATCAATCTAAAGTATATATGAGTAAACTTGGTCTGACAGTTACCAATGCTTAATCAGTGAGGC
ACCTATCTCAGCGATCTGTCTATTTCGTTCATCCATAGTTGCCTGACTCCCCGTCGTGTAGATAACTACG
ATACGGGAGGGCTTACCATCTGGCCCCAGTGCTGCAATGATACCGCGAGACCCACGCTCACCGGCTCCAG
ATTTATCAGCAATAAACCAGCCAGCCGGAAGGGCCGAGCGCAGAAGTGGTCCTGCAACTTTATCCGCCTC
CATCCAGTCTATTAATTGTTGCCGGGAAGCTAGAGTAAGTAGTTCGCCAGTTAATAGTTTGCGCAACGTT
GTTGCCATTGCTACAGGCATCGTGGTGTCACGCTCGTCGTTTGGTATGGCTTCATTCAGCTCCGGTTCCC
AACGATCAAGGCGAGTTACATGATCCCCCATGTTGTGCAAAAAAGCGGTTAGCTCCTTCGGTCCTCCGAT
CGTTGTCAGAAGTAAGTTGGCCGCAGTGTTATCACTCATGGTTATGGCAGCACTGCATAATTCTCTTACT
GTCATGCCATCCGTAAGATGCTTTTCTGTGACTGGTGAGTACTCAACCAAGTCATTCTGAGAATAGTGTA
TGCGGCGACCGAGTTGCTCTTGCCCGGCGTCAATACGGGATAATACCGCGCCACATAGCAGAACTTTAAA
AGTGCTCATCATTGGAAAACGTTCTTCGGGGCGAAAACTCTCAAGGATCTTACCGCTGTTGAGATCCAGT
TCGATGTAACCCACTCGTGCACCCAACTGATCTTCAGCATCTTTTACTTTCACCAGCGTTTCTGGGTGAG
CAAAAACAGGAAGGCAAAATGCCGCAAAAAAGGGAATAAGGGCGACACGGAAATGTTGAATACTCATACT
CTTCCTTTTTCAATATTATTGAAGCATTTATCAGGGTTATTGTCTCATGAGCGGATACATATTTGAATGT
ATTTAGAAAAATAAACAAATAGGGGTTCCGCGCACATTTCCCCGAAAAGTGCCACCTAAATTGTAAGCGT
TAATATTTTGTTAAAATTCGCGTTAAATTTTTGTTAAATCAGCTCATTTTTTAACCAATAGGCCGAAATC
GGCAAAATCCCTTATAAATCAAAAGAATAGACCGAGATAGGGT
[37 nt withheld, positions 7674-7710]
AAAGAACGTGGACTCCAACGTCAAAGG
[49 nt withheld, positions 7738-7786]
T
[91 nt withheld, positions 7788-7878]
G
[124 nt withheld, positions 7880-8003]
CCCATTCGCCATTCAGGCTGCGCAACTGTTGGGAAGGGCGATCGGTGCGGGCCTCTTCGCTATTACGCCA
GCTGGCGAAAGGGGGATGTGCTGCAAGGCGATTAAGTTGGGTAACGCCAGGGTTTTCCCAGTCACGACGT
TGTAAAACGACGGCCAGTGAATTGTAATACGACTCACTATAGGGCGAATTGGAGCTCGGTATTCACGACA
GCAGGCTGAATAATAAAAAAATTAGAAACTATTATTTAACCCTAGAAAGATAATCATATTGTGACGTACG
TTAAAGATAATCATGCGTAAAATTGACGCATGTGTTTTATCGGTCTGTATATCGAGGTTTATTTATTAAT
TTGAATAGATATTAAGTTTTATTATATTTACACTTACATACTAATAATAAATTCAACAAACAATTTATTT
ATGTTTATTTATTTATTAAAAAAAAACAAAAACTCAAAATTTCTTCTATAAAGTAACAAAACTTTTAAAC
ATTCTCTCTTTTACAAAAATAAACTTATTTTGTACTTTAAAAACAGTCATGTTGTATTATAAAATAAGTA
ATTAGCTTAACCTATACATAATAGAAACAAATTATACTTATTAGTCAGTCAGAAACAACTTTGGCACATA
TCAATATTATGCTCTCGTTAATTAACTCGAGGGATCCAAGCTGGCCGCACGTCTCCCTATCAGTGATAGA
GAAGTCGACACGTCTCGAGCTCCCTATCAGTGATAGAGAAGGTACGTCTAGAACGTCTCCCTATCAGTGA
TAGAGAAGTCGACACGTCTCGAGCTCCCTATCAGTGATAGAGAAGGTACGTCTAGAACGTCTCCCTATCA
GTGATAGAGAAGTCGACACGTCTCGAGCTCCCTATCAGTGATAGAGAAGGTACGTCTAGAACGTCTCCCT
ATCAGTGATAGAGAAGTCGACACGTCTCGAGCTCCCTATCAGTGATAGAGAAGGTACCCCCTATATAAGC
AGAGCTCGTTTAGTGAACCGTCAGATCGCCTGGAGACGCCATCCACGCTGTTTTGACCTCCATAGAAGAC
ACCGGGACCGATCCAGCCTCCGCGGTGGCGGCCATCACAAGTTTGTACAAAAAAGCAGGCTGGCGCCGGA
ACCAATTCAGTCGACTGGATCCGGTACCGAATTCACCATGCCCCTCAACGTGAACTTCACCAACAGGAAC
TATGACCTCGACTACGACTCCGTACAGCCCTATTTCATCTGCGACGAGGAAGAGAATTTCTATCACCAGC
AACAGCAGAGCGAGCTGCAGCCGCCCGCGCCCAGTGAGGATATCTGGAAGAAATTCGAGCTGCTTCCCAC
CCCGCCCCTGTCCCCGAGCCGCCGCTCCGGGCTCTGCTCTCCATCCTATGTTGCGGTCGCTACGTCCTTC
TCCCCAAGGGAAGACGATGACGGCGGCGGTGGCAACTTCTCCACCGCCGATCAGCTGGAGATGATGACCG
AGTTACTTGGAGGAGACATGGTGAACCAGAGCTTCATCTGCGATCCTGACGACGAGACCTTCATCAAGAA
CATCATCATCCAGGACTGTATGTGGAGCGGTTTCTCAGCCGCTGCCAAGCTGGTCTCGGAGAAGCTGGCC
TCCTACCAGGCTGCGCGCAAAGACAGCACCAGCCTGAGCCCCGCCCGCGGGCACAGCGTCTGCTCCACCT
CCAGCCTGTACCTGCAGGACCTCACCGCCGCCGCGTCCGAGTGCATTGACCCCTCAGTGGTCTTTCCCTA
CCCGCTCAACGACAGCAGCTCGCCCAAATCCTGTACCTCGTCCGATTCCACGGCCTTCTCTCCTTCCTCG
GACTCGCTGCTGTCCTCCGAGTCCTCCCCACGGGCCAGCCCTGAGCCCCTAGTGCTGCATGAGGAGACAC
CGCCCACCACCAGCAGCGACTCTGAAGAAGAGCAAGAAGATGAGGAAGAAATTGATGTGGTGTCTGTGGA
GAAGAGGCAAACCCCTGCCAAGAGGTCGGAGTCGGGCTCATCTCCATCCCGAGGCCACAGCAAACCTCCG
CACAGCCCACTGGTCCTCAAGAGGTGCCACGTCTCCACTCACCAGCACAACTACGCCGCACCCCCCTCCA
CAAGGAAGGACTATCCAGCTGCCAAGAGGGCCAAGTTGGACAGTGGCAGGGTCCTGAAGCAGATCAGCAA
CAACCGCAAGTGCTCCAGCCCCAGGTCCTCAGACACGGAGGAAAACGACAAGAGGCGGACACACAACGTC
TTGGAACGTCAGAGGAGGAACGAGCTGAAGCGCAGCTTTTTTGCCCTGCGTGACCAGATCCCTGAATTGG
AAAACAACGAAAAGGCCCCCAAGGTAGTGATCCTCAAAAAAGCCACCGCCTACATCCTGTCCATTCAAGC
AGACGAGCACAAGCTCACCTCTGAAAAGGACTTATTGAGGAAACGACGAGAACAGTTGAAACACAAACTC
GAACAGCTTCGAAACTCTGGTGCAGGTTCTGGCGTGAAACAGACTTTGAATTTTGACCTTCTCAAGTTGG
CGGGAGACGTGGAGTCCAACCCAGGGCCCATGAGGCAGCCACCTGGCGAGTCTGACATGGCTGTCAGCGA
CGCTCTGCTCCCGTCCTTCTCCACGTTCGCGTCCGGCCCGGCGGGAAGGGAGAAGACACTGCGTCCAGCA
GGTGCCCCGACTAACCGTTGGCGTGAGGAACTCTCTCACATGAAGCGACTTCCCCCACTTCCCGGCCGCC
CCTACGACCTGGCGGCGACGGTGGCCACAGACCTGGAGAGTGGCGGAGCTGGTGCAGCTTGCAGCAGTAA
CAACCCGGCCCTCCTAGCCCGGAGGGAGACCGAGGAGTTCAACGACCTCCTGGACCTAGACTTTATCCTT
TCCAACTCGCTAACCCACCAGGAATCGGTGGCCGCCACCGTGACCACCTCGGCGTCAGCTTCATCCTCGT
CTTCCCCAGCGAGCAGCGGCCCTGCCAGCGCGCCCTCCACCTGCAGCTTCAGCTATCCGATCCGGGCCGG
GGGTGACCCGGGCGTGGCTGCCAGCAACACAGGTGGAGGGCTCCTCTACAGCCGAGAATCTGCGCCACCT
CCCACGGCCCCCTTCAACCTGGCGGACATCAATGACGTGAGCCCCTCGGGCGGCTTCGTGGCTGAGCTCC
TGCGGCCGGAGTTGGACCCAGTATACATTCCGCCACAGCAGCCTCAGCCGCCAGGTGGCGGGCTGATGGG
CAAGTTTGTGCTGAAGGCGTCTCTGACCACCCCTGGCAGCGAGTACAGCAGCCCTTCGGTCATCAGTGTT
AGCAAAGGAAGCCCAGACGGCAGCCACCCCGTGGTAGTGGCGCCCTACAGCGGTGGCCCGCCGCGCATGT
GCCCCAAGATTAAGCAAGAGGCGGTCCCGTCCTGCACGGTCAGCCGGTCCCTAGAGGCCCATTTGAGCGC
TGGACCCCAGCTCAGCAACGGCCACCGGCCCAACACACACGACTTCCCCCTGGGGCGGCAGCTCCCCACC
AGGACTACCCCTACACTGAGTCCCGAGGAACTGCTGAACAGCAGGGACTGTCACCCTGGCCTGCCTCTTC
CCCCAGGATTCCATCCCCATCCGGGGCCCAACTACCCTCCTTTCCTGCCAGACCAGATGCAGTCACAAGT
CCCCTCTCTCCATTATCAAGAGCTCATGCCACCGGGTTCCTGCCTGCCAGAGGAGCCCAAGCCAAAGAGG
GGAAGAAGGTCGTGGCCCCGGAAAAGAACAGCCACCCACACTTGTGACTATGCAGGCTGTGGCAAAACCT
ATACCAAGAGTTCTCATCTCAAGGCACACCTGCGAACTCACACAGGCGAGAAACCTTACCACTGTGACTG
GGACGGCTGTGGGTGGAAATTCGCCCGCTCCGATGAACTGACCAGGCACTACCGCAAACACACAGGGCAC
CGGCCCTTTCAGTGCCAGAAGTGCGACAGGGCCTTTTCCAGGTCGGACCACCTTGCCTTACACATGAAGA
GGCACTTTGGCTCCGGAGAGGGCAGAGGAAGTCTGCTAACATGCGGTGACGTCGAGGAGAATCCTGGCCC
ACTCGAGATGGCTGGACACCTGGCTTCAGACTTCGCCTTCTCACCCCCACCAGGTGGGGGTGATGGGTCA
GCAGGGCTGGAGCCGGGCTGGGTGGATTCTCGAACCTGGCTAAGCTTCCAAGGGCCTCCAGGTGGGCCTG
GAATCGGACCAGGCTCAGAGGTATTGGGGATCTCCCCATGTCCGCCCGCATACGAGTTCTGCGGAGGGAT
GGCATACTGTGGACCTCAGGTTGGACTGGGCCTAGTCCCCCAAGTTGGCGTGGAGACTTTGCAGCCTGAG
GGCCAGGCAGGAGCACGAGTGGAAAGCAACTCAGAGGGAACCTCCTCTGAGCCCTGTGCCGACCGCCCCA
ATGCCGTGAAGTTGGAGAAGGTGGAACCAACTCCCGAGGAGTCCCAGGACATGAAAGCCCTGCAGAAGGA
GCTAGAACAGTTTGCCAAGCTGCTGAAGCAGAAGAGGATCACCTTGGGGTACACCCAGGCCGACGTGGGG
CTCACCCTGGGCGTTCTCTTTGGAAAGGTGTTCAGCCAGACCACCATCTGTCGCTTCGAGGCCTTGCAGC
TCAGCCTTAAGAACATGTGTAAGCTGCGGCCCCTGCTGGAGAAGTGGGTGGAGGAAGCCGACAACAATGA
GAACCTTCAGGAGATATGCAAATCGGAGACCCTGGTGCAGGCCCGGAAGAGAAAGCGAACTAGCATTGAG
AACCGTGTGAGGTGGAGTCTGGAGACCATGTTTCTGAAGTGCCCGAAGCCCTCCCTACAGCAGATCACTC
ACATCGCCAATCAGCTTGGGCTAGAGAAGGATGTGGTTCGAGTATGGTTCTGTAACCGGCGCCAGAAGGG
CAAAAGATCAAGTATTGAGTATTCCCAACGAGAAGAGTATGAGGCTACAGGGACACCTTTCCCAGGGGGG
GCTGTATCCTTTCCTCTGCCCCCAGGTCCCCACTTTGGCACCCCAGGCTATGGAAGCCCCCACTTCACCA
CACTCTACTCAGTCCCTTTTCCTGAGGGCGAGGCCTTTCCCTCTGTTCCCGTCACTGCTCTGGGCTCTCC
CATGCATTCAAACGGGTCGGGTCAATGTACTAACTACGCTTTGTTGAAACTCGCTGGCGATGTTGAAAGT
AACCCCGGTCCTATGTATAACATGATGGAGACGGAGCTGAAGCCGCCGGGCCCGCAGCAAGCTTCGGGGG
GCGGCGGCGGAGGAGGCAACGCCACGGCGGCGGCGACCGGCGGCAACCAGAAGAACAGCCCGGACCGCGT
CAAGAGGCCCATGAACGCCTTCATGGTATGGTCCCGGGGGCAGCGGCGTAAGATGGCCCAGGAGAACCCC
AAGATGCACAACTCGGAGATCAGCAAGCGCCTGGGCGCGGAGTGGAAACTTTTGTCCGAGACCGAGAAGC
GGCCGTTCATCGACGAGGCCAAGCGGCTGCGCGCTCTGCACATGAAGGAGCACCCGGATTATAAATACCG
GCCGCGGCGGAAAACCAAGACGCTCATGAAGAAGGATAAGTACACGCTTCCCGGAGGCTTGCTGGCCCCC
GGCGGGAACAGCATGGCGAGCGGGGTTGGGGTGGGCGCCGGCCTGGGTGCGGGCGTGAACCAGCGCATGG
ACAGCTACGCGCACATGAACGGCTGGAGCAACGGCAGCTACAGCATGATGCAGGAGCAGCTGGGCTACCC
GCAGCACCCGGGCCTCAACGCTCACGGCGCGGCACAGATGCAACCGATGCACCGCTACGACGTCAGCGCC
CTGCAGTACAACTCCATGACCAGCTCGCAGACCTACATGAACGGCTCGCCCACCTACAGCATGTCCTACT
CGCAGCAGGGCACCCCCGGTATGGCGCTGGGCTCCATGGGCTCTGTGGTCAAGTCCGAGGCCAGCTCCAG
CCCCCCCGTGGTTACCTCTTCCTCCCACTCCAGGGCGCCCTGCCAGGCCGGGGACCTCCGGGACATGATC
AGCATGTACCTCCCCGGCGCCGAGGTGCCGGAGCCCGCTGCGCCCAGTAGACTGCACATGGCCCAGCACT
ACCAGAGCGGCCCGGTGCCCGGCACGGCCATTAACGGCACACTGCCCCTGTCGCACATGTGAGAATTCGC
GGCCGCACTCGAGATATCTAGACCCAGCTTTCTTGTACAAAGTGGTGATGGCCGCTCTAGCTAGTCGATA
AGCTAATTCCGCCC
