>Addgene plasmid #20959 | PB-TET-MKOS | addgene partial sequence | sequence record 26737 | 20959 with LNCX
NAATNGGAACATCAGCTGTTTTGACCTCCATAGAAGACACCGGGACCGATCCAGCCTCCGCGGTGGCGGC
CATCACAAGTTTGTACAAAAAAGCAGGCTGGCGCCGGAACCAATTCAGTCGACTGGATCCGGTACCGAAT
TCACCATGCCCCTCAACGTGAACTTCACCAACAGGAACTATGACCTCGACTACGACTCCGTACAGCCCTA
TTTCATCTGCGACGAGGAAGAGAATTTCTATCACCAGCAACAGCAGAGCGAGCTGCAGCCGCCCGCGCCC
AGTGAGGATATCTGGAAGAAATTCGAGCTGCTTCCCACCCCGCCCCTGTCCCCGAGCCGCCGCTCCGGGC
TCTGCTCTCCATCCTATGTTGCGGTCGCTACGTCCTTCTCCCCAAGGGAAGACGATGACGGCGGCGGTGG
CAACTTCTCCACCGCCGATCAGCTGGAGATGATGACCGAGTTACTTGGAGGAGACATGGTGAACCAGAGC
TTCATCTGCGATCCTGACGACGAGACCTTCATCAAGAACATCATCATCCAGGACTGTATGTGGAGCGGTT
TCTCAGCCGCTGCCAAGCTGGTCTCGGAGAAGCTGGCCTCCTACCAGGCTGCGCGCAAAGACAGCACCAG
CCTGAGCCCCGCCCGCGGGCACAGCGTCTGCTCCACCTCCAGCCTGTACCTGCAGGACCTCACNGCCGCC
GCGTCCGAGTGCATTGACCCTCAGTGGTCTTTCCTACCGCTCAAGACAGCAGCTCGCCAAATCTGTACTC
GTCGATCCACGGCTTTCTCTTCTCGAATCGCTGTGTCTCGATCTCCAGGGCACCTGACCCTATGTGCTGA
GAACCGCCCNCGCGCATTAAAAACAGAATAG
